>Addgene plasmid #71626 | pJK607 | depositor full sequence | sequence record 131645 | pJK607 sequence 4137 bps
TGGCGAATGGG
[124 nt withheld, positions 12-135]
C
[91 nt withheld, positions 137-227]
A
[49 nt withheld, positions 229-277]
CCTTTGACGTTGGAGTCCACGTTCTTT
[37 nt withheld, positions 305-341]
ACCCTATCTCGGTCTATTCTTTTGATTTATAAGGGATTTTGCCGATTTCGGCCTATTGGTTAAAAAATGA
GCTGATTTAACAAAAATTTAACGCGAATTTTAACAAAATATTAACGTTTACAATTTCAGGTGGCACTTTT
CGGGGAAATGTGCGCGGAACCCCTATTTGTTTATTTTTCTAAATACATTCAAATATGTATCCGCTCATGA
GACAATAACCCTGATAAATGCTTCAATAATATTGAAAAAGGAAGAGTATGAGTATTCAACATTTCCGTGT
CGCCCTTATTCCCTTTTTTGCGGCATTTTGCCTTCCTGTTTTTGCTCACCCAGAAACGCTGGTGAAAGTA
AAAGATGCTGAAGATCAGTTGGGTGCACGAGTGGGTTACATCGAACTGGATCTCAACAGCGGTAAGATCC
TTGAGAGTTTTCGCCCCGAAGAACGTTTTCCAATGATGAGCACTTTTAAAGTTCTGCTATGTGGCGCGGT
ATTATCCCGTATTGACGCCGGGCAAGAGCAACTCGGTCGCCGCATACACTATTCTCAGAATGACTTGGTT
GAGTACTCACCAGTCACAGAAAAGCATCTTACGGATGGCATGACAGTAAGAGAATTATGCAGTGCTGCCA
TAACCATGAGTGATAACACTGCGGCCAACTTACTTCTGACAACGATCGGAGGACCGAAGGAGCTAACCGC
TTTTTTGCACAACATGGGGGATCATGTAACTCGCCTTGATCGTTGGGAACCGGAGCTGAATGAAGCCATA
CCAAACGACGAGCGTGACACCACGATGCCTGCAGCAATGGCAACAACGTTGCGCAAACTATTAACTGGCG
AACTACTTACTCTAGCTTCCCGGCAACAATTAATAGACTGGATGGAGGCGGATAAAGTTGCAGGACCACT
TCTGCGCTCGGCCCTTCCGGCTGGCTGGTTTATTGCTGATAAATCTGGAGCCGGTGAGCGTGGGTCTCGC
GGTATCATTGCAGCACTGGGGCCAGATGGTAAGCCCTCCCGTATCGTAGTTATCTACACGACGGGGAGTC
AGGCAACTATGGATGAACGAAATAGACAGATCGCTGAGATAGGTGCCTCACTGATTAAGCATTGGTAACT
GTCAGACCAAGTTTACTCATATATACTTTAGATTGATTTAAAACTTCATTTTTAATTTAAAAGGATCTAG
GTGAAGATCCTTTTTGATAATCTCATGACCAAAATCCCTTAACGTGAGTTTTCGTTCCACTGAGCGTCAG
ACCCCGTAGAAAAGATCAAAGGATCTTCTTGAGATCCTTTTTTTCTGCGCGTAATCTGCTGCTTGCAAAC
AAAAAAACCACCGCTACCAGCGGTGGTTTGTTTGCCGGATCAAGAGCTACCAACTCTTTTTCCGAAGGTA
ACTGGCTTCAGCAGAGCGCAGATACCAAATACTGTCCTTCTAGTGTAGCCGTAGTTAGGCCACCACTTCA
AGAACTCTGTAGCACCGCCTACATACCTCGCTCTGCTAATCCTGTTACCAGTGGCTGCTGCCAGTGGCGA
TAAGTCGTGTCTTACCGGGTTGGACTCAAGACGATAGTTACCGGATAAGGCGCAGCGGTCGGGCTGAACG
GGGGGTTCGTGCACACAGCCCAGCTTGGAGCGAACGACCTACACCGAACTGAGATACCTACAGCGTGAGC
TATGAGAAAGCGCCACGCTTCCCGAAGGGAGAAAGGCGGACAGGTATCCGGTAAGCGGCAGGGTCGGAAC
AGGAGAGCGCACGAGGGAGCTTCCAGGGGGAAACGCCTGGTATCTTTATAGTCCTGTCGGGTTTCGCCAC
CTCTGACTTGAGCGTCGATTTTTGTGATGCTCGTCAGGGGGGCGGAGCCTATGGAAAAACGCCAGCAACG
CGGCCTTTTTACGGTTCCTGGCCTTTTGCTGGCCTTTTGCTCACATGTTCTTTCCTGCGTTATCCCCTGA
TTCTGTGGATAACCGTATTACCGCCTTTGAGTGAGCTGATACCGCTCGCCGCAGCCGAACGACCGAGCGC
AGCGAGTCAGTGAGCGAGGAAGCGGAAGAGCGCCTGATGCGGTATTTTCTCCTTACGCATCTGTGCGGTA
TTTCACACCGCATATATGGTGCACTCTCAGTACAATCTGCTCTGATGCCGCATAGTTAAGCCAGTATACA
CTCCGCTATCGCTACGTGACTGGGTCATGGCTGCGCCCCGACACCCGCCAACACCCGCTGACGCGCCCTG
ACGGGCTTGTCTGCTCCCGGCATCCGCTTACAGACAAGCTGTGACCGTCTCCGGGAGCTGCATGTGTCAG
AGGTTTTCACCGTCATCACCGAAACGCGCGAGGCAGCTGCGGTAAAGCTCATCAGCGTGGTCGTGAAGCG
ATTCACAGATGTCTGCCTGTTCATCCGCGTCCAGCTCGTTGAGTTTCTCCAGAAGCGTTAATGTCTGGCT
TCTGATAAAGCGGGCCATGTTAAGGGCGGTTTTTTCCTGTTTGGTCACTGATGCCTCCGTGTAAGGGGGA
TTTCTGTTCATGGGGGTAATGATACCGATGAAACGAGAGAGGATGCTCACGATACGGGTTACTGATGATG
AACATGCCCGGTTACTGGAACGTTGTGAGGGTAAACAACTGGCGGTATGGATGCGGCGGGACCAGAGAAA
AATCACTCAGGGTCAATGCCAGCGCTTCGTTAATACAGATGTAGGTGTTCCACAGGGTAGCCAGCAGCAT
CCTGCGATGCAGATCCGGAACATAATGGTGCAGGGCGCTGACTTCCGCGTTTCCAGACTTTACGAAACAC
GGAAACCGAAGACCATTCATGTTGTTGCTCAGGTCGCAGACGTTTTGCAGCAGCAGTCGCTTCACGTTCG
CTCGCGTATCGGTGATTCATTCTGCTAACCAGTAAGGCAACCCCGCCAGCCTAGCCGGGTCCTCAACGAC
AGGAGCACGATCATGCGCACCCGTGGCCAGGACCCAACGCTGCCCGAGATCTCGATCCCGCGAAATTAAT
ACGACTCACTATAGGGAGACCACAACGGTTTCCCTCTAGAAATAATTTTGTTTAACTTTAAGAAGGAGAT
ATACATATGCGTCCGCTGGTGATTATCCTTATGGGCAGCAGTTCAGATATGGGTCACGCCGAGAAAATTG
CGTCTGAATTGAAAACTTTTGGTATTGAGTATGCCATTCGCATCGGCTGCGCGCATAAAACAGCGGAGCA
TGTAGTGTCTATGCTGAAAGAATATGAAGCTTTGGACCGTCCTAAACTGTACATCACGATCGCTGGGCGT
AGTAACGCTTTATCAGGCTTTGTTGATGGCTTCGTCAAAGGTGCAACCATTGCCTGCCCACCGCCAAGCG
ATAGCTTCGCCGGCGCCGACATTTATTCTTCGTTACGGATGCCGAGCGGGATTAGTCCGGCACTGGTTCT
TGAACCGAAAAATGCGGCACTCCTGGCGGCTCGTATTTTTTCACTGTACGATAAAGAAATCGCAGATTCG
GTCAAATCCTATATGGAATCCAATGCGCAGAAAATTATCGAAGACGATTCGAAACTGAAACGCTGAATTC
AGCGTTTCAGTTTCTTGTCGACGGAGCTCGAATTCGAGCTCCGTCGACAAGCTTGCGGCCGCACTCGAGC
ACCACCACCACCACCACTGAGATCCGGCTGCTAACAAAGCCCGAAAGGAAGCTGAGTTGGCTGCTGCCAC
CGCTGAGCAATAACTAGCATAACCCCTTGGGGCCTCTAAACGGGTCTTGAGGGGTTTTTTGCTGAAAGGA
GGAACTATATCCGGAT
Features (pLannotate 1.2.2; 13 found; start..end, strand, type, name):
     12..467     +  rep_origin     f1 ori (sequence partly withheld): f1 bacteriophage origin of replication; arrow indicates direction of (+) strand synthesis
    494..598     +  promoter       AmpR promoter: bla
    599..1459    +  CDS            AmpR: β-lactamase; bla; confers resistance to ampicillin, carbenicillin, and related antibiotics
   1630..2218    +  rep_origin     ori: high-copy-number ColE1/pMB1/pBR322/pUC origin of replication
   2404..2546    -  misc_feature   bom: basis of mobility region from pBR322
   2648..2839    -  CDS            rop: Rop protein, which maintains plasmids at low copy number; rop
   2856..3236    +  CDS            YPB1_ECOLX: Protein predicted: Swiss-Prot protein existence level 4. From Escherichia coli.
   3348..3366    +  promoter       T7 promoter: promoter for bacteriophage T7 RNA polymerase
   3398..3420    +  RBS            RBS: efficient ribosome binding site from bacteriophage T7 gene 10 (Olins and Rangwala, 1989)
   3428..3904    +  CDS            purE: PURE_TREDE - Experimental evidence at protein level: Swiss-Prot protein existence level 1. Catalyzes the reversible conversion of 5-aminoimidazole ribonucleotide (AIR) and CO(2) to 4-carboxy-5-aminoimidazole ribonucleotide (CAIR). Does not accept N5-carboxyaminoimidazole ribonucleotide (N5-CAIR) as a substrate. From Treponema denticola (strain ATCC 35405 / DSM 14222 / CIP 103919 / JCM 8153 / KCTC 15104).
   3981..3998    +  CDS            9xHis (fragment): 9xHis affinity tag
   4008..4057    +  CDS            SET1 (fragment): solubility-enhancement tag derived from T7 phage gene 10B
   4065..4112    +  terminator     T7 terminator: transcription terminator for bacteriophage T7 RNA polymerase
