[The description below was written by a language model from this plasmid's Addgene catalogue record and pLannotate feature annotations shown in this document.]
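Description:
pJK607 is a bacterial expression plasmid built on the pET23a backbone (4,137 bp in total) that produces a Ser38-to-Cys point mutant of the Treponema denticola PurE enzyme, referred to as TdPurE2-S38C. It replicates in E. coli from a ColE1/pMB1-type origin and is listed as high copy, although the annotation also detects a rop coding sequence and the pBR322 bom region next to the origin. Selection is by ampicillin through the bla β-lactamase gene and its own promoter. An f1 phage origin is also present, which would allow single-stranded DNA production with helper phage.

The purE coding sequence (also called TDE0687) was inserted between the NdeI and EcoRI sites, both of which were retained. It lies downstream of the T7 promoter and the efficient ribosome binding site from T7 gene 10, with the T7 terminator closing the transcription unit, so expression requires a host that supplies T7 RNA polymerase. The annotated open reading frame ends well before the vector-derived histidine-tag fragment further downstream. This suggests the protein is made untagged, though the record does not say so explicitly. The short "SET1" fragment near the terminator appears to be residual vector sequence rather than part of the product.

The depositor notes that the database entry for this protein wrongly labels it an N5-carboxyaminoimidazole ribonucleotide mutase. Functional studies instead show the activity of a class II PurE, an AIR carboxylase that reversibly converts 5-aminoimidazole ribonucleotide and CO2 to CAIR in purine biosynthesis. The plasmid serves for recombinant production of the S38C variant, presumably for studies of the enzyme's structure or mechanism, although the record does not state the specific reason for this substitution.
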