Addgene plasmid #71626: pJK607
Purpose: Produces Treponema denticola 5-aminoimidazole ribonucleotide carboxylase, Ser38>Cys mutant (TdPurE2-S38C)
Depositing lab: T. J. Kappock. Depositing organization: Purdue University.
Backbone
  Vector backbone: pET23a
  Backbone size w/o insert (bp): 3666
  Total vector size (bp): 4137
  Vector type: Bacterial Expression
Growth in bacteria
  Bacterial resistance: Ampicillin, 100 μg/mL
  Growth temperature: 37°C
  Growth strain: DH5alpha
  Copy number: High Copy
Gene/Insert
  Gene/Insert name: phosphoribosylaminoimidazole carboxylase (alt names: purE; TDE0687; aminoimidazole ribonucleotide carboxylase)
  Species: Treponema denticola
  Mutation: changes serine-38 to cysteine
  GenBank ID: NP_971299.1
  Promoter: T7
  Cloning method: Restriction Enzyme; 5′ cloning site NdeI (not destroyed); 3′ cloning site EcoRI (not destroyed)
  Sequencing primers: 5′ T7 promoter; 3′ T7 terminator
Terms and licenses: Academic/Nonprofit Terms; Industry Terms: Not Available to Industry
Depositor comments: This protein is based on the one referenced in NCBI WP_002681904.1, which is incorrectly annotated as a N5-carboxyaminoimidazole ribonucleotide mutase. Functional expression studies show that the active form does not possess this activity and it instead has the characteristic reactivity of a class II PurE or 5-aminoimidazole ribonucleotide (AIR) carboxylase
How to cite: pJK607 was a gift from T. J. Kappock (Addgene plasmid # 71626 ; http://n2t.net/addgene:71626 ; RRID:Addgene_71626)
