>Addgene plasmid #71626 | pJK607 | addgene partial sequence | sequence record 134257 | T7 5'-TAATACGACTCACTATAGGG-3'
AATAATTTTGTTTAACTTTAAGAAGGAGATATACATATGCGTCCGCTGGTGATTATCCTTATGGGCAGCA
GTTCAGATATGGGTCACGCCGAGAAAATTGCGTCTGAATTGAAAACTTTTGGTATTGAGTATGCCATTCG
CATCGGCTGCGCGCATAAAACAGCGGAGCATGTAGTGTCTATGCTGAAAGAATATGAAGCTTTGGACCGT
CCTAAACTGTACATCACGATCGCTGGGCGTAGTAACGCTTTATCAGGCTTTGTTGATGGCTTCGTCAAAG
GTGCAACCATTGCCTGCCCACCGCCAAGCGATAGCTTCGCCGGCGCCGACATTTATTCTTCGTTACGGAT
GCCGAGCGGGATTAGTCCGGCACTGGTTCTTGAACCGAAAAATGCGGCACTCCTGGCGGCTCGTATTTTT
TCACTGTACGATAAAGAAATCGCAGATTCGGTCAAATCCTATATGGAATCCAATGCGCAGAAAATTATCG
AAGACGATTCGAAACTGAAACGCTGAATTCAGCGTTTCAGTTTCTTGTCGACGGAGCTCGAATTCGAGCT
CCGTCGACAAGCTTGCGGCCGCACTCGAGCACCACCACCACCACCACTGAGATCCGGCTGCTAACAAAGC
CCGAAAGGAAGCTGAGTTGGCTGCTGCCACCGCTGAGCAATAACTAGCATAACCCCTTGGGGCCTCTAAA
CGGGTCTTGAGGGGTTTTTTGCTGAAAGGAGGAACTATATCCGGATTGGCGAATGGG
[124 nt withheld, positions 758-881]
C
[86 nt withheld, positions 883-968]
