>Addgene plasmid #71626 | pJK607 | addgene partial sequence | sequence record 134258 | T7term 5'-GCTAGTTATTGCTCAGCGG-3'
TTCGGGCTTTGTTAGCAGCCGGATCTCAGTGGTGGTGGTGGTGGTGCTCGAGTGCGGCCGCAAGCTTGTC
GACGGAGCTCGAATTCGAGCTCCGTCGACAAGAAACTGAAACGCTGAATTCAGCGTTTCAGTTTCGAATC
GTCTTCGATAATTTTCTGCGCATTGGATTCCATATAGGATTTGACCGAATCTGCGATTTCTTTATCGTAC
AGTGAAAAAATACGAGCCGCCAGGAGTGCCGCATTTTTCGGTTCAAGAACCAGTGCCGGACTAATCCCGC
TCGGCATCCGTAACGAAGAATAAATGTCGGCGCCGGCGAAGCTATCGCTTGGCGGTGGGCAGGCAATGGT
TGCACCTTTGACGAAGCCATCAACAAAGCCTGATAAAGCGTTACTACGCCCAGCGATCGTGATGTACAGT
TTAGGACGGTCCAAAGCTTCATATTCTTTCAGCATAGACACTACATGCTCCGCTGTTTTATGCGCGCAGC
CGATGCGAATGGCATACTCAATACCAAAAGTTTTCAATTCAGACGCAATTTTCTCGGCGTGACCCATATC
TGAACTGCTGCCCATAAGGATAATCACCAGCGGACGCATATGTATATCTCCTTCTTAAAGTTAAACAAAA
TTATTTCTAGAGGGAAACCGTTGTGGTCTCCCTATAGTGAGTCGTATTAATTTCGCGGGATCGAGATCTC
GGGCAGCGTTGGGTCCTGGCCACGGGTGCGCATGATCGTGCTCCTGTCGTTGAGGACCCGGCTAGGCTGG
CGGGGTTGCCTTACTGGTTAGCAGAATGAATCACCGATACGCGAGCGAACGTGAAGCGACTGCTGCTGCA
AAACGTCTGCGACCTGAGCAACAACATGAATGGTCTTCGGTTTCCGTGTTTCGTAAAGTCTGGAAACGCG
GAAGTCAGCGCCCTGCACCATTATGTTCCGGATCTGCATCGCAGGATGCTGCTGGCTACCCTGTGGAACA
CCTACATCTGTATTAACGAAGCG
